# Supplementary material for: Microtubule rescue at midzone edges promotes overlap stability and prevents spindle collapse during anaphase B
Source: eLife. 2022 Mar 16;11:e72630. doi: 10.7554/eLife.72630 (PMC9018073; doi:10.7554/eLife.72630)
Supplement: Supplementary file 2. [file elife-72630-supp2.zip › b31b0369-b5fe-423e-9783-a3d342aeeb1d.gb]

LOCUS       Exported                7099 bp ds-DNA     circular SYN 10-JUL-2021
DEFINITION  synthetic circular DNA
ACCESSION   .
VERSION     .
KEYWORDS    .
SOURCE      synthetic DNA construct
  ORGANISM  synthetic DNA construct
REFERENCE   1  (bases 1 to 7099)
  AUTHORS   .
  TITLE     Direct Submission
  JOURNAL   Exported Saturday, Jul 10, 2021 from SnapGene Viewer 5.2.0
            https://www.snapgene.com
FEATURES             Location/Qualifiers
     source          1..7099
                     /organism="synthetic DNA construct"
                     /mol_type="other DNA"
     source          2234..2268
                     /label=source
     source          join(5227..7099,1..2233)
                     /label=source
     rep_origin      complement(145..733)
                     /direction=LEFT
                     /label=ori
     primer_bind     complement(225..244)
                     /label=pBR322ori-F
     CDS             complement(904..1764)
                     /codon_start=1
                     /label=AmpR
                     /translation="MSIQHFRVALIPFFAAFCLPVFAHPETLVKVKDAEDQLGARVGYI
                     ELDLNSGKILESFRPEERFPMMSTFKVLLCGAVLSRIDAGQEQLGRRIHYSQNDLVEYS
                     PVTEKHLTDGMTVRELCSAAITMSDNTAANLLLTTIGGPKELTAFLHNMGDHVTRLDRW
                     EPELNEAIPNDERDTTMPVAMATTLRKLLTGELLTLASRQQLIDWMEADKVAGPLLRSA
                     LPAGWFIADKSGAGERGSRGIIAALGPDGKPSRIVVIYTTGSQATMDERNRQIAEIGAS
                     LIKHW"
     primer_bind     1527..1546
                     /label=Amp-R
     promoter        complement(1765..1869)
                     /label=AmpR promoter
     primer_bind     1937..1955
                     /label=pBRforEco
     primer_bind     complement(1993..2015)
                     /label=pGEX 3'
     primer_bind     2115..2134
                     /label=pRS-marker
     promoter        2215..2233
                     /label=SP6 promoter
     primer_bind     2215..2232
                     /label=SP6
     CDS             2274..2981
                     /codon_start=1
                     /label=mCherry
                     /translation="MVSKGEEDNMAIIKEFMRFKVHMEGSVNGHEFEIEGEGEGRPYEG
                     TQTAKLKVTKGGPLPFAWDILSPQFMYGSKAYVKHPADIPDYLKLSFPEGFKWERVMNF
                     EDGGVVTVTQDSSLQDGEFIYKVKLRGTNFPSDGPVMQKKTMGWEASSERMYPEDGALK
                     GEIKQRLKLKDGGHYDAEVKTTYKAKKPVQLPGAYNVNIKLDITSHNEDYTIVEQYERA
                     EGRHSTGGMDELYK"
     primer_bind     complement(2962..2981)
                     /label=ase1_pnmt1-mCherry_rvs
     misc_feature    2982..5224
                     /label=ase1 gene
     exon            2982..3405
                     /label=exon
     misc_feature    3406..3452
                     /label=nonstandard type: cds_intron
     exon            3453..5224
                     /label=exon
     misc_feature    5225
                     /label=nonstandard type: three_prime_utr
     terminator      5245..5432
                     /label=ADH1 terminator
     primer_bind     complement(5300..5324)
                     /label=pHybLex-R
     gene            5507..6863
                     /label=kanMX
     promoter        5507..5850
                     /label=TEF promoter
     CDS             5851..6660
                     /codon_start=1
                     /label=KanR
                     /translation="MGKEKTHVSRPRLNSNMDADLYGYKWARDNVGQSGATIYRLYGKP
                     DAPELFLKHGKGSVANDVTDEMVRLNWLTEFMPLPTIKHFIRTPDDAWLLTTAIPGKTA
                     FQVLEEYPDSGENIVDALAVFLRRLHSIPVCNCPFNSDRVFRLAQAQSRMNNGLVDASD
                     FDDERNGWPVEQVWKEMHKLLPFSPDSVVTHGDFSLDNLIFDEGKLIGCIDVGRVGIAD
                     RYQDLAILWNCLGEFSPSLQKRLFQKYGIDNPDMNKLQFHLMLDEFF"
     terminator      6666..6863
                     /label=TEF terminator
     primer_bind     complement(6967..6986)
                     /label=T7
     promoter        complement(6968..6986)
                     /label=T7 promoter
     primer_bind     complement(7073..7090)
                     /label=L4440
ORIGIN
        1 cgttcggctg cggcgagcgg tatcagctca ctcaaaggcg gtaatacggt tatccacaga
       61 atcaggggat aacgcaggaa agaacatgtg agcaaaaggc cagcaaaagg ccaggaaccg
      121 taaaaaggcc gcgttgctgg cgtttttcca taggctccgc ccccctgacg agcatcacaa
      181 aaatcgacgc tcaagtcaga ggtggcgaaa cccgacagga ctataaagat accaggcgtt
      241 tccccctgga agctccctcg tgcgctctcc tgttccgacc ctgccgctta ccggatacct
      301 gtccgccttt ctcccttcgg gaagcgtggc gctttctcaa tgctcacgct gtaggtatct
      361 cagttcggtg taggtcgttc gctccaagct gggctgtgtg cacgaacccc ccgttcagcc
      421 cgaccgctgc gccttatccg gtaactatcg tcttgagtcc aacccggtaa gacacgactt
      481 atcgccactg gcagcagcca ctggtaacag gattagcaga gcgaggtatg taggcggtgc
      541 tacagagttc ttgaagtggt ggcctaacta cggctacact agaaggacag tatttggtat
      601 ctgcgctctg ctgaagccag ttaccttcgg aaaaagagtt ggtagctctt gatccggcaa
      661 acaaaccacc gctggtagcg gtggtttttt tgtttgcaag cagcagatta cgcgcagaaa
      721 aaaaggatct caagaagatc ctttgatctt ttctacgggg tctgacgctc agtggaacga
      781 aaactcacgt taagggattt tggtcatgag attatcaaaa aggatcttca cctagatcct
      841 tttaaattaa aaatgaagtt ttaaatcaat ctaaagtata tatgagtaaa cttggtctga
      901 cagttaccaa tgcttaatca gtgaggcacc tatctcagcg atctgtctat ttcgttcatc
      961 catagttgcc tgactccccg tcgtgtagat aactacgata cgggagggct taccatctgg
     1021 ccccagtgct gcaatgatac cgcgagaccc acgctcaccg gctccagatt tatcagcaat
     1081 aaaccagcca gccggaaggg ccgagcgcag aagtggtcct gcaactttat ccgcctccat
     1141 ccagtctatt aattgttgcc gggaagctag agtaagtagt tcgccagtta atagtttgcg
     1201 caacgttgtt gccattgcta caggcatcgt ggtgtcacgc tcgtcgtttg gtatggcttc
     1261 attcagctcc ggttcccaac gatcaaggcg agttacatga tcccccatgt tgtgcaaaaa
     1321 agcggttagc tccttcggtc ctccgatcgt tgtcagaagt aagttggccg cagtgttatc
     1381 actcatggtt atggcagcac tgcataattc tcttactgtc atgccatccg taagatgctt
     1441 ttctgtgact ggtgagtact caaccaagtc attctgagaa tagtgtatgc ggcgaccgag
     1501 ttgctcttgc ccggcgtcaa tacgggataa taccgcgcca catagcagaa ctttaaaagt
     1561 gctcatcatt ggaaaacgtt cttcggggcg aaaactctca aggatcttac cgctgttgag
     1621 atccagttcg atgtaaccca ctcgtgcacc caactgatct tcagcatctt ttactttcac
     1681 cagcgtttct gggtgagcaa aaacaggaag gcaaaatgcc gcaaaaaagg gaataagggc
     1741 gacacggaaa tgttgaatac tcatactctt cctttttcaa tattattgaa gcatttatca
     1801 gggttattgt ctcatgagcg gatacatatt tgaatgtatt tagaaaaata aacaaatagg
     1861 ggttccgcgc acatttcccc gaaaagtgcc acctgacgtc taagaaacca ttattatcat
     1921 gacattaacc tataaaaata ggcgtatcac gaggcccttt cgtctcgcgc gtttcggtga
     1981 tgacggtgaa aacctctgac acatgcagct cccggagacg gtcacagctt gtctgtaagc
     2041 ggatgccggg agcagacaag cccgtcaggg cgcgtcagcg ggtgttggcg ggtgtcgggg
     2101 ctggcttaac tatgcggcat cagagcagat tgtactgaga gtgcaccata tggacatatt
     2161 gtcgttagaa cgcggctaca attaatacat aaccttatgt atcatacaca tacgatttag
     2221 gtgacactat agaacgcggc cgccagctga agcttcgtac gctgcaggtc gacatggtga
     2281 gcaagggcga ggaggataac atggccatca tcaaggagtt catgcgcttc aaggtgcaca
     2341 tggagggctc cgtgaacggc cacgagttcg agatcgaggg cgagggcgag ggccgcccct
     2401 acgagggcac ccagaccgcc aagctgaagg tgaccaaggg tggccccctg cccttcgcct
     2461 gggacatcct gtcccctcag ttcatgtacg gctccaaggc ctacgtgaag caccccgccg
     2521 acatccccga ctacttgaag ctgtccttcc ccgagggctt caagtgggag cgcgtgatga
     2581 acttcgagga cggcggcgtg gtgaccgtga cccaggactc ctccctgcag gacggcgagt
     2641 tcatctacaa ggtgaagctg cgcggcacca acttcccctc cgacggcccc gtaatgcaga
     2701 agaagaccat gggctgggag gcctcctccg agcggatgta ccccgaggac ggcgccctga
     2761 agggcgagat caagcagagg ctgaagctga aggacggcgg ccactacgac gctgaggtca
     2821 agaccaccta caaggccaag aagcccgtgc agctgcccgg cgcctacaac gtcaacatca
     2881 agttggacat cacctcccac aacgaggact acaccatcgt ggaacagtac gaacgcgccg
     2941 agggccgcca ctccaccggc ggcatggacg agctgtacaa gatgcaaaca gtaatgatgg
     3001 atgacattca aagcactgat tctattgctg aaaaagataa tcactctaat aatgaatcta
     3061 actttacttg gaaagcgttt cgtgaacaag tggaaaagca tttttctaaa attgaaaggc
     3121 ttcaccaagt ccttggaaca gatggagaca attcatcatt atttgagttg tttacaacgg
     3181 caatgaatgc ccagcttcat gaaatggaac agtgccagaa aaaacttgaa gatgactgtc
     3241 agcaaagaat tgattcaatc agatttttgg tttcctcatt aaagttaacg gatgatactt
     3301 ctagtctcaa aattgagtct cctttaattc agtgtttgaa tcgtttgtca atggtagaag
     3361 gacaatatat ggcacagtat gatcaaaagt taagtacgat taaaggtatg taatcgtctt
     3421 taatttagac ttgtgtttta actgatgtat agaaatgtat cacaaattgg agtcatattg
     3481 taaccgctta ggaagtccgt tcgttttacc tgattttgag aattcatttt tatctgatgt
     3541 atccgatgct tttactgaat ctttgagagg acgcatcaac gaagccgaaa aggagattga
     3601 tgcgagatta gaggttatta attcctttga agaagaaatt ttgggtttgt ggtctgaact
     3661 cggtgttgag cccgctgatg ttccacaata cgaacaattg cttgaatccc atactaatcg
     3721 accaaatgat gtttatgtta ctcaagaact tatcgaccaa ctttgcaagc aaaaagaagt
     3781 tttttccgct gaaaaagaaa agagaagtga tcatttaaaa agtatacaat cagaagttag
     3841 caacttgtgg aataagcttc aagtttctcc caatgaacaa agtcaatttg gcgattcatc
     3901 aaacattaat caagaaaata tttcattatg ggaaactgaa cttgaaaaac ttcatcagtt
     3961 aaaaaaggag catttaccca tttttttaga agactgtcgt caacaaattc ttcagctttg
     4021 ggattctctg ttttattcag aagaacaaag aaagtccttt acacctatgt atgaagacat
     4081 tattacagag caggttctta cggcccatga aaactatata aagcaactag aggccgaagt
     4141 ttctgctaat aagtcctttt taagcttaat taatcgctat gcctctttaa tagaaggaaa
     4201 gaaagagctt gaagctagtt ctaatgatgc ctctcgtcta acacaacggg gacgccggga
     4261 cccaggttta cttctacgtg aagagaaaat ccgtaagcga ctttctagag aacttcctaa
     4321 ggttcagtcg ctgcttatac cagagattac agcatgggaa gaaagaaatg gaaggacgtt
     4381 ccttttttat gatgaaccac ttctcaagat ttgccaagag gccactcaac caaaatcatt
     4441 atatagaagt gcaagtgctg ccgcaaaccg cccgaaaaca gcaactacaa cggactctgt
     4501 taatagaaca ccttctcaac gagggcgtgt agctgtacct tcaacaccaa gtgttaggtc
     4561 cgcttctcga gctatgacga gtccaaggac accgcttcct agagtaaaaa acactcaaaa
     4621 tccaagtcgt tccattagtg cagaaccgcc atcagcaacc agtaccgcca atagaagaca
     4681 ccccactgct aatcgaattg atataaacgc tagattaaac agtgctagtc ggtctcgaag
     4741 cgcgaacatg ataagacaag gggcaaatgg tagtgacagc aatatgtctt cttcacccgt
     4801 ttctggaaat tccaataccc cttttaacaa gtttccaaat tctgtatctc gcaatacaca
     4861 ttttgaatcc aagtcaccgc acccaaatta ctctcgaact cctcatgaaa cgtattcaaa
     4921 ggcttcatct aagaacgtcc cattaagtcc tccaaagcag cgtgtagtta atgaacacgc
     4981 tttaaatatt atgtcggaaa aattgcaaag aactaatctg aaagaacaaa cacccgagat
     5041 ggacattgaa aacagctcgc agaaccttcc tttttctcct atgaagatat cccccataag
     5101 agcatcaccc gtaaagacaa ttccatcatc accgtccccc actaccaaca ttttttctgc
     5161 tccactcaac aatattacaa attgtacacc gatggaggat gaatggggag aagaaggctt
     5221 ttaaggcgcg ccacttctaa ataagcgaat ttcttatgat ttatgatttt tattattaaa
     5281 taagttataa aaaaaataag tgtatacaaa ttttaaagtg actcttaggt tttaaaacga
     5341 aaattcttat tcttgagtaa ctctttcctg taggtcaggt tgctttctca ggtatagtat
     5401 gaggtcgctc ttattgacca cacctctacc ggcagatccg ctagggataa cagggtaata
     5461 tagatctgtt tagcttgcct cgtccccgcc gggtcacccg gccagcgaca tggaggccca
     5521 gaataccctc cttgacagtc ttgacgtgcg cagctcaggg gcatgatgtg actgtcgccc
     5581 gtacatttag cccatacatc cccatgtata atcatttgca tccatacatt ttgatggccg
     5641 cacggcgcga agcaaaaatt acggctcctc gctgcagacc tgcgagcagg gaaacgctcc
     5701 cctcacagac gcgttgaatt gtccccacgc cgcgcccctg tagagaaata taaaaggtta
     5761 ggatttgcca ctgaggttct tctttcatat acttcctttt aaaatcttgc taggatacag
     5821 ttctcacatc acatccgaac ataaacaacc atgggtaagg aaaagactca cgtttcgagg
     5881 ccgcgattaa attccaacat ggatgctgat ttatatgggt ataaatgggc tcgcgataat
     5941 gtcgggcaat caggtgcgac aatctatcga ttgtatggga agcccgatgc gccagagttg
     6001 tttctgaaac atggcaaagg tagcgttgcc aatgatgtta cagatgagat ggtcagacta
     6061 aactggctga cggaatttat gcctcttccg accatcaagc attttatccg tactcctgat
     6121 gatgcatggt tactcaccac tgcgatcccc ggcaaaacag cattccaggt attagaagaa
     6181 tatcctgatt caggtgaaaa tattgttgat gcgctggcag tgttcctgcg ccggttgcat
     6241 tcgattcctg tttgtaattg tccttttaac agcgatcgcg tatttcgtct cgctcaggcg
     6301 caatcacgaa tgaataacgg tttggttgat gcgagtgatt ttgatgacga gcgtaatggc
     6361 tggcctgttg aacaagtctg gaaagaaatg cataagcttt tgccattctc accggattca
     6421 gtcgtcactc atggtgattt ctcacttgat aaccttattt ttgacgaggg gaaattaata
     6481 ggttgtattg atgttggacg agtcggaatc gcagaccgat accaggatct tgccatccta
     6541 tggaactgcc tcggtgagtt ttctccttca ttacagaaac ggctttttca aaaatatggt
     6601 attgataatc ctgatatgaa taaattgcag tttcatttga tgctcgatga gtttttctaa
     6661 tcagtactga caataaaaag attcttgttt tcaagaactt gtcatttgta tagttttttt
     6721 atattgtagt tgttctattt taatcaaatg ttagcgtgat ttatattttt tttcgcctcg
     6781 acatcatctg cccagatgcg aagttaagtg cgcagaaagt aatatcatgc gtcaatcgta
     6841 tgtgaatgct ggtcgctata ctgctgtcga ttcgatacta acgccgccat ccagtttaaa
     6901 cgagctcgaa ttcatcgatg atatcagatc cactagtggc ctatgcggcc gcggatctgc
     6961 cggtctccct atagtgagtc gtattaattt cgataagcca ggttaacctg cattaatgaa
     7021 tcggccaacg cgcggggaga ggcggtttgc gtattgggcg ctcttccgct tcctcgctca
     7081 ctgactcgct gcgctcggt
//
